Addgene plasmid #77358: NEK3 gRNA (BRDN0001144936)
Purpose: 3rd generation lentiviral gRNA plasmid targeting human NEK3
Depositing lab: John Doench & David Root. Depositing organization: Broad Institute. Publication: Optimized sgRNA design to maximize activity and minimize off-target effects of CRISPR-Cas9. Doench JG, Fusi N, Sullender M, Hegde M, Vaimberg EW, Donovan KF, Smith I, Tothova Z, Wilen C, Orchard R, Virgin HW, Listgarten J, Root DE. Nat Biotechnol. 2016 Jan 18. doi: 10.1038/nbt.3437. PubMed 26780180.
Backbone
  Vector backbone: lentiGuide-Puro
  Backbone manufacturer: Zhang Lab (Addgene plasmid # 52963)
  Vector type: Mammalian Expression, Lentiviral, CRISPR
  Selectable markers: Puromycin
Growth in bacteria
  Bacterial resistance: Ampicillin, 100 μg/mL
  Growth temperature: 37°C
  Growth strain: DH5alpha
  Copy number: High Copy
Gene/Insert
  Gene/Insert name: NEK3 (alt names: NEK3; NM_002498.2)
  gRNA/shRNA sequence: CCAACACAGATCATACCTCG
  Species: H. sapiens (human)
  Entrez Gene: NEK3 (a.k.a. HSPK36)
  Promoter: hU6
  Cloning method: Unknown
  Sequencing primers: 5′ U6-F; 3′ pS2-R
Terms and licenses: Academic/Nonprofit Terms; Industry Terms: Not Available to Industry
Depositor comments: The gRNA was designed to target the following Genbank reference sequence(s): NM_002498.2,NM_152720.2. Note that this plasmid does NOT contain Cas9. It should be used in conjunction with lentiCas9-Blast (Addgene #52962) or otherwise with cell lines already expressing Cas9. Browse the full kinome gRNA library at http://www.addgene.org/pooled-library/broadgpp-human-kinome/ or visit http://www.broadinstitute.org/rnai/public/ for detailed protocols and information.
How to cite: NEK3 gRNA (BRDN0001144936) was a gift from John Doench & David Root (Addgene plasmid # 77358 ; http://n2t.net/addgene:77358 ; RRID:Addgene_77358)
