[The description below was written by a language model from this plasmid's Addgene catalogue record and pLannotate feature annotations shown in this document.]
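Description:
NEK3 gRNA (BRDN0001144936) is a third-generation lentiviral guide RNA plasmid built on the lentiGuide-Puro backbone and designed to direct Streptococcus pyogenes Cas9 to the human NEK3 kinase gene. It is propagated in E. coli as a high-copy plasmid through a ColE1/pUC-type origin with ampicillin selection from the β-lactamase gene. The backbone also retains an f1 origin, an SV40 origin and poly(A) signal, and remnants of lac and phage promoter sequences from earlier cloning vectors.

The viral transfer cassette begins with an RSV promoter fused to a truncated HIV-1 5' LTR, which drives Tat-independent production of the genomic RNA in packaging cells. This is followed by the Ψ packaging signal with a partial gag sequence, and the Rev response element for nuclear export. Downstream, a human U6 RNA polymerase III promoter transcribes the NEK3-specific spacer joined to the Cas9 gRNA scaffold. A cPPT/CTS element then aids nuclear import of the viral genome. A separate cassette uses the EF-1α core promoter with its intron A to express puromycin N-acetyltransferase for selection of transduced mammalian cells, with a WPRE to boost transcript expression. The cassette ends in a ΔU3 self-inactivating 3' LTR, which disables LTR promoter activity after integration.

The plasmid does not encode Cas9, so it is intended for use with a separate Cas9 lentivirus or in cells that already express the nuclease. The guide was designed against two NEK3 reference transcripts and belongs to a human kinome gRNA collection. It is suited to stable knockout of NEK3 for loss-of-function studies.
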