Features (pLannotate 1.2.2; 29 found; start..end, strand, type, name):
     14..80      +  CDS            small t antigen (fragment): SV40 (simian virus 40) small t antigen
    106..317     +  promoter       EF-1α core promoter: core promoter for human elongation factor EF-1α
    318..1256    +  intron         EF-1α intron A: intron upstream of the start codon of human EF-1α
   1278..1877    +  CDS            PuroR (fragment): puromycin N-acetyltransferase; pac from Streptomyces; confers resistance to puromycin
   1893..2481    +  misc_feature   WPRE: woodchuck hepatitis virus posttranscriptional regulatory element
   2532..2551    +  misc_feature   cPPT/CTS (fragment): central polypurine tract and central termination sequence of HIV-1
   2553..2786    +  LTR            3' LTR (ΔU3): self-inactivating 3' long terminal repeat (LTR) from HIV-1
   2864..2985    +  polyA_signal   SV40 poly(A) signal: SV40 polyadenylation signal
   3025..3160    +  rep_origin     SV40 ori: SV40 origin of replication
   3181..3199    -  promoter       T7 promoter: promoter for bacteriophage T7 RNA polymerase
   3207..3362    +  CDS            lacZα (fragment): LacZα fragment of β-galactosidase; lacZ fragment
   3367..3795    +  rep_origin     f1 ori (sequence partly withheld): f1 bacteriophage origin of replication; arrow indicates direction of (+) strand synthesis
   3848..3952    +  promoter       AmpR promoter: bla
   3953..4813    +  CDS            AmpR: β-lactamase; bla; confers resistance to ampicillin, carbenicillin, and related antibiotics
   4984..5572    +  rep_origin     ori: high-copy-number ColE1/pMB1/pBR322/pUC origin of replication
   5755..5847    +  CDS            lacI (fragment): lac repressor; lacI; The lac repressor binds to the lac operator to inhibit transcription in E. coli. This inhibition can be relieved by adding lactose or isopropyl-β-D-thiogalactopyranoside (IPTG).
   5860..5881    +  protein_bind   CAP binding site: CAP binding activates transcription in the presence of cAMP. E. coli catabolite activator protein
   5896..5926    +  promoter       lac promoter: promoter for the E. coli lac operon
   5934..5950    +  protein_bind   lac operator: The lac repressor binds to the lac operator to inhibit transcription in E. coli. This inhibition can be relieved by adding lactose or isopropyl-β-D-thiogalactopyranoside (IPTG). lac repressor encoded by lacI
   5995..6013    +  promoter       T3 promoter: promoter for bacteriophage T3 RNA polymerase
   6041..6267    +  promoter       RSV promoter: Rous sarcoma virus enhancer/promoter
   6268..6448    +  LTR            5' LTR (truncated): truncated 5' long terminal repeat (LTR) from HIV-1
   6495..6620    +  misc_feature   HIV-1 Ψ: packaging signal of human immunodeficiency virus type 1
   6604..6967    +  CDS            HIV-1 gag (fragment): gag protein from human immunodeficiency virus 1; gag
   7113..7346    +  misc_feature   RRE: The Rev response element (RRE) of HIV-1 allows for Rev-dependent mRNA export from the nucleus to the cytoplasm.
   7723..7749    +  CDS            Rev (fragment): human immunodeficiency virus 1 (HIV-1) Rev protein; rev; enhances nuclear export of unspliced and incompletely spliced viral mRNAs
   7753..7993    +  promoter       U6 promoter: RNA polymerase III promoter for human U6 snRNA
   8023..8098    +  misc_RNA       gRNA scaffold: guide RNA scaffold for the Streptococcus pyogenes CRISPR/Cas9 system
   8154..8271    +  misc_feature   cPPT/CTS: central polypurine tract and central termination sequence of HIV-1
>Addgene plasmid #77358 | NEK3 gRNA (BRDN0001144936) | addgene full sequence | sequence record 187608 | Addgene Assembled Sequence
CCCGGGTGCAAAGATGGATAAAGTTTTAAACAGAGAGGAATCTTTGCAGCTAATGGACCTTCTAGGTCTT
GAAAGGAGTGGGAATTGGCTCCGGTGCCCGTCAGTGGGCAGAGCGCACATCGCCCACAGTCCCCGAGAAG
TTGGGGGGAGGGGTCGGCAATTGATCCGGTGCCTAGAGAAGGTGGCGCGGGGTAAACTGGGAAAGTGATG
TCGTGTACTGGCTCCGCCTTTTTCCCGAGGGTGGGGGAGAACCGTATATAAGTGCAGTAGTCGCCGTGAA
CGTTCTTTTTCGCAACGGGTTTGCCGCCAGAACACAGGTAAGTGCCGTGTGTGGTTCCCGCGGGCCTGGC
CTCTTTACGGGTTATGGCCCTTGCGTGCCTTGAATTACTTCCACCTGGCTGCAGTACGTGATTCTTGATC
CCGAGCTTCGGGTTGGAAGTGGGTGGGAGAGTTCGAGGCCTTGCGCTTAAGGAGCCCCTTCGCCTCGTGC
TTGAGTTGAGGCCTGGCCTGGGCGCTGGGGCCGCCGCGTGCGAATCTGGTGGCACCTTCGCGCCTGTCTC
GCTGCTTTCGATAAGTCTCTAGCCATTTAAAATTTTTGATGACCTGCTGCGACGCTTTTTTTCTGGCAAG
ATAGTCTTGTAAATGCGGGCCAAGATCTGCACACTGGTATTTCGGTTTTTGGGGCCGCGGGCGGCGACGG
GGCCCGTGCGTCCCAGCGCACATGTTCGGCGAGGCGGGGCCTGCGAGCGCGGCCACCGAGAATCGGACGG
GGGTAGTCTCAAGCTGGCCGGCCTGCTCTGGTGCCTGGCCTCGCGCCGCCGTGTATCGCCCCGCCCTGGG
CGGCAAGGCTGGCCCGGTCGGCACCAGTTGCGTGAGCGGAAAGATGGCCGCTTCCCGGCCCTGCTGCAGG
GAGCTCAAAATGGAGGACGCGGCGCTCGGGAGAGCGGGCGGGTGAGTCACCCACACAAAGGAAAAGGGCC
TTTCCGTCCTCAGCCGTCGCTTCATGTGACTCCACGGAGTACCGGGCGCCGTCCAGGCACCTCGATTAGT
TCTCGAGCTTTTGGAGTACGTCGTCTTTAGGTTGGGGGGAGGGGTTTTATGCGATGGAGTTTCCCCACAC
TGAGTGGGTGGAGACTGAAGTTAGGCCAGCTTGGCACTTGATGTAATTCTCCTTGGAATTTGCCCTTTTT
GAGTTTGGATCTTGGTTCATTCTCAAGCCTCAGACAGTGGTTCAAAGTTTTTTTCTTCCATTTCAGGTGT
CGTGACGTACGGCCACCATGACCGAGTACAAGCCCACGGTGCGCCTCGCCACCCGCGACGACGTCCCCAG
GGCCGTACGCACCCTCGCCGCCGCGTTCGCCGACTACCCCGCCACGCGCCACACCGTCGATCCGGACCGC
CACATCGAGCGGGTCACCGAGCTGCAAGAACTCTTCCTCACGCGCGTCGGGCTCGACATCGGCAAGGTGT
GGGTCGCGGACGACGGCGCCGCCGTGGCGGTCTGGACCACGCCGGAGAGCGTCGAAGCGGGGGCGGTGTT
CGCCGAGATCGGCCCGCGCATGGCCGAGTTGAGCGGTTCCCGGCTGGCCGCGCAGCAACAGATGGAAGGC
CTCCTGGCGCCGCACCGGCCCAAGGAGCCCGCGTGGTTCCTGGCCACCGTCGGAGTCTCGCCCGACCACC
AGGGCAAGGGTCTGGGCAGCGCCGTCGTGCTCCCCGGAGTGGAGGCGGCCGAGCGCGCCGGGGTGCCCGC
CTTCCTGGAGACCTCCGCGCCCCGCAACCTCCCCTTCTACGAGCGGCTCGGCTTCACCGTCACCGCCGAC
GTCGAGGTGCCCGAAGGACCGCGCACCTGGTGCATGACCCGCAAGCCCGGTGCCTGAACGCGTTAAGTCG
ACAATCAACCTCTGGATTACAAAATTTGTGAAAGATTGACTGGTATTCTTAACTATGTTGCTCCTTTTAC
GCTATGTGGATACGCTGCTTTAATGCCTTTGTATCATGCTATTGCTTCCCGTATGGCTTTCATTTTCTCC
TCCTTGTATAAATCCTGGTTGCTGTCTCTTTATGAGGAGTTGTGGCCCGTTGTCAGGCAACGTGGCGTGG
TGTGCACTGTGTTTGCTGACGCAACCCCCACTGGTTGGGGCATTGCCACCACCTGTCAGCTCCTTTCCGG
GACTTTCGCTTTCCCCCTCCCTATTGCCACGGCGGAACTCATCGCCGCCTGCCTTGCCCGCTGCTGGACA
GGGGCTCGGCTGTTGGGCACTGACAATTCCGTGGTGTTGTCGGGGAAATCATCGTCCTTTCCTTGGCTGC
TCGCCTGTGTTGCCACCTGGATTCTGCGCGGGACGTCCTTCTGCTACGTCCCTTCGGCCCTCAATCCAGC
GGACCTTCCTTCCCGCGGCCTGCTGCCGGCTCTGCGGCCTCTTCCGCGTCTTCGCCTTCGCCCTCAGACG
AGTCGGATCTCCCTTTGGGCCGCCTCCCCGCGTCGACTTTAAGACCAATGACTTACAAGGCAGCTGTAGA
TCTTAGCCACTTTTTAAAAGAAAAGGGGGGACTGGAAGGGCTAATTCACTCCCAACGAAGACAAGATCTG
CTTTTTGCTTGTACTGGGTCTCTCTGGTTAGACCAGATCTGAGCCTGGGAGCTCTCTGGCTAACTAGGGA
ACCCACTGCTTAAGCCTCAATAAAGCTTGCCTTGAGTGCTTCAAGTAGTGTGTGCCCGTCTGTTGTGTGA
CTCTGGTAACTAGAGATCCCTCAGACCCTTTTAGTCAGTGTGGAAAATCTCTAGCAGTACGTATAGTAGT
TCATGTCATCTTATTATTCAGTATTTATAACTTGCAAAGAAATGAATATCAGAGAGTGAGAGGAACTTGT
TTATTGCAGCTTATAATGGTTACAAATAAAGCAATAGCATCACAAATTTCACAAATAAAGCATTTTTTTC
ACTGCATTCTAGTTGTGGTTTGTCCAAACTCATCAATGTATCTTATCATGTCTGGCTCTAGCTATCCCGC
CCCTAACTCCGCCCATCCCGCCCCTAACTCCGCCCAGTTCCGCCCATTCTCCGCCCCATGGCTGACTAAT
TTTTTTTATTTATGCAGAGGCCGAGGCCGCCTCGGCCTCTGAGCTATTCCAGAAGTAGTGAGGAGGCTTT
TTTGGAGGCCTAGGGACGTACCCAATTCGCCCTATAGTGAGTCGTATTACGCGCGCTCACTGGCCGTCGT
TTTACAACGTCGTGACTGGGAAAACCCTGGCGTTACCCAACTTAATCGCCTTGCAGCACATCCCCCTTTC
GCCAGCTGGCGTAATAGCGAAGAGGCCCGCACCGATCGCCCTTCCCAACAGTTGCGCAGCCTGAATGGCG
AATGGG
[124 nt withheld, positions 3367-3490]
C
[91 nt withheld, positions 3492-3582]
A
[49 nt withheld, positions 3584-3632]
CCTTTGACGTTGGAGTCCACGTTCTTT
[37 nt withheld, positions 3660-3696]
ACCCTATCTCGGTCTATTCTTTTGATTTATAAGGGATTTTGCCGATTTCGGCCTATTGGTTAAAAAATGA
GCTGATTTAACAAAAATTTAACGCGAATTTTAACAAAATATTAACGCTTACAATTTAGGTGGCACTTTTC
GGGGAAATGTGCGCGGAACCCCTATTTGTTTATTTTTCTAAATACATTCAAATATGTATCCGCTCATGAG
ACAATAACCCTGATAAATGCTTCAATAATATTGAAAAAGGAAGAGTATGAGTATTCAACATTTCCGTGTC
GCCCTTATTCCCTTTTTTGCGGCATTTTGCCTTCCTGTTTTTGCTCACCCAGAAACGCTGGTGAAAGTAA
AAGATGCTGAAGATCAGTTGGGTGCACGAGTGGGTTACATCGAACTGGATCTCAACAGCGGTAAGATCCT
TGAGAGTTTTCGCCCCGAAGAACGTTTTCCAATGATGAGCACTTTTAAAGTTCTGCTATGTGGCGCGGTA
TTATCCCGTATTGACGCCGGGCAAGAGCAACTCGGTCGCCGCATACACTATTCTCAGAATGACTTGGTTG
AGTACTCACCAGTCACAGAAAAGCATCTTACGGATGGCATGACAGTAAGAGAATTATGCAGTGCTGCCAT
AACCATGAGTGATAACACTGCGGCCAACTTACTTCTGACAACGATCGGAGGACCGAAGGAGCTAACCGCT
TTTTTGCACAACATGGGGGATCATGTAACTCGCCTTGATCGTTGGGAACCGGAGCTGAATGAAGCCATAC
CAAACGACGAGCGTGACACCACGATGCCTGTAGCAATGGCAACAACGTTGCGCAAACTATTAACTGGCGA
ACTACTTACTCTAGCTTCCCGGCAACAATTAATAGACTGGATGGAGGCGGATAAAGTTGCAGGACCACTT
CTGCGCTCGGCCCTTCCGGCTGGCTGGTTTATTGCTGATAAATCTGGAGCCGGTGAGCGTGGGTCTCGCG
GTATCATTGCAGCACTGGGGCCAGATGGTAAGCCCTCCCGTATCGTAGTTATCTACACGACGGGGAGTCA
GGCAACTATGGATGAACGAAATAGACAGATCGCTGAGATAGGTGCCTCACTGATTAAGCATTGGTAACTG
TCAGACCAAGTTTACTCATATATACTTTAGATTGATTTAAAACTTCATTTTTAATTTAAAAGGATCTAGG
TGAAGATCCTTTTTGATAATCTCATGACCAAAATCCCTTAACGTGAGTTTTCGTTCCACTGAGCGTCAGA
CCCCGTAGAAAAGATCAAAGGATCTTCTTGAGATCCTTTTTTTCTGCGCGTAATCTGCTGCTTGCAAACA
AAAAAACCACCGCTACCAGCGGTGGTTTGTTTGCCGGATCAAGAGCTACCAACTCTTTTTCCGAAGGTAA
CTGGCTTCAGCAGAGCGCAGATACCAAATACTGTTCTTCTAGTGTAGCCGTAGTTAGGCCACCACTTCAA
GAACTCTGTAGCACCGCCTACATACCTCGCTCTGCTAATCCTGTTACCAGTGGCTGCTGCCAGTGGCGAT
AAGTCGTGTCTTACCGGGTTGGACTCAAGACGATAGTTACCGGATAAGGCGCAGCGGTCGGGCTGAACGG
GGGGTTCGTGCACACAGCCCAGCTTGGAGCGAACGACCTACACCGAACTGAGATACCTACAGCGTGAGCT
ATGAGAAAGCGCCACGCTTCCCGAAGGGAGAAAGGCGGACAGGTATCCGGTAAGCGGCAGGGTCGGAACA
GGAGAGCGCACGAGGGAGCTTCCAGGGGGAAACGCCTGGTATCTTTATAGTCCTGTCGGGTTTCGCCACC
TCTGACTTGAGCGTCGATTTTTGTGATGCTCGTCAGGGGGGCGGAGCCTATGGAAAAACGCCAGCAACGC
GGCCTTTTTACGGTTCCTGGCCTTTTGCTGGCCTTTTGCTCACATGTTCTTTCCTGCGTTATCCCCTGAT
TCTGTGGATAACCGTATTACCGCCTTTGAGTGAGCTGATACCGCTCGCCGCAGCCGAACGACCGAGCGCA
GCGAGTCAGTGAGCGAGGAAGCGGAAGAGCGCCCAATACGCAAACCGCCTCTCCCCGCGCGTTGGCCGAT
TCATTAATGCAGCTGGCACGACAGGTTTCCCGACTGGAAAGCGGGCAGTGAGCGCAACGCAATTAATGTG
AGTTAGCTCACTCATTAGGCACCCCAGGCTTTACACTTTATGCTTCCGGCTCGTATGTTGTGTGGAATTG
TGAGCGGATAACAATTTCACACAGGAAACAGCTATGACCATGATTACGCCAAGCGCGCAATTAACCCTCA
CTAAAGGGAACAAAAGCTGGAGCTGCAAGCTTAATGTAGTCTTATGCAATACTCTTGTAGTCTTGCAACA
TGGTAACGATGAGTTAGCAACATGCCTTACAAGGAGAGAAAAAGCACCGTGCATGCCGATTGGTGGAAGT
AAGGTGGTACGATCGTGCCTTATTAGGAAGGCAACAGACGGGTCTGACATGGATTGGACGAACCACTGAA
TTGCCGCATTGCAGAGATATTGTATTTAAGTGCCTAGCTCGATACATAAACGGGTCTCTCTGGTTAGACC
AGATCTGAGCCTGGGAGCTCTCTGGCTAACTAGGGAACCCACTGCTTAAGCCTCAATAAAGCTTGCCTTG
AGTGCTTCAAGTAGTGTGTGCCCGTCTGTTGTGTGACTCTGGTAACTAGAGATCCCTCAGACCCTTTTAG
TCAGTGTGGAAAATCTCTAGCAGTGGCGCCCGAACAGGGACTTGAAAGCGAAAGGGAAACCAGAGGAGCT
CTCTCGACGCAGGACTCGGCTTGCTGAAGCGCGCACGGCAAGAGGCGAGGGGCGGCGACTGGTGAGTACG
CCAAAAATTTTGACTAGCGGAGGCTAGAAGGAGAGAGATGGGTGCGAGAGCGTCAGTATTAAGCGGGGGA
GAATTAGATCGCGATGGGAAAAAATTCGGTTAAGGCCAGGGGGAAAGAAAAAATATAAATTAAAACATAT
AGTATGGGCAAGCAGGGAGCTAGAACGATTCGCAGTTAATCCTGGCCTGTTAGAAACATCAGAAGGCTGT
AGACAAATACTGGGACAGCTACAACCATCCCTTCAGACAGGATCAGAAGAACTTAGATCATTATATAATA
CAGTAGCAACCCTCTATTGTGTGCATCAAAGGATAGAGATAAAAGACACCAAGGAAGCTTTAGACAAGAT
AGAGGAAGAGCAAAACAAAAGTAAGACCACCGCACAGCAAGCGGCCGCTGATCTTCAGACCTGGAGGAGG
AGATATGAGGGACAATTGGAGAAGTGAATTATATAAATATAAAGTAGTAAAAATTGAACCATTAGGAGTA
GCACCCACCAAGGCAAAGAGAAGAGTGGTGCAGAGAGAAAAAAGAGCAGTGGGAATAGGAGCTTTGTTCC
TTGGGTTCTTGGGAGCAGCAGGAAGCACTATGGGCGCAGCGTCAATGACGCTGACGGTACAGGCCAGACA
ATTATTGTCTGGTATAGTGCAGCAGCAGAACAATTTGCTGAGGGCTATTGAGGCGCAACAGCATCTGTTG
CAACTCACAGTCTGGGGCATCAAGCAGCTCCAGGCAAGAATCCTGGCTGTGGAAAGATACCTAAAGGATC
AACAGCTCCTGGGGATTTGGGGTTGCTCTGGAAAACTCATTTGCACCACTGCTGTGCCTTGGAATGCTAG
TTGGAGTAATAAATCTCTGGAACAGATTTGGAATCACACGACCTGGATGGAGTGGGACAGAGAAATTAAC
AATTACACAAGCTTAATACACTCCTTAATTGAAGAATCGCAAAACCAGCAAGAAAAGAATGAACAAGAAT
TATTGGAATTAGATAAATGGGCAAGTTTGTGGAATTGGTTTAACATAACAAATTGGCTGTGGTATATAAA
ATTATTCATAATGATAGTAGGAGGCTTGGTAGGTTTAAGAATAGTTTTTGCTGTACTTTCTATAGTGAAT
AGAGTTAGGCAGGGATATTCACCATTATCGTTTCAGACCCACCTCCCAACCCCGAGGGGACCCAGAGAGG
GCCTATTTCCCATGATTCCTTCATATTTGCATATACGATACAAGGCTGTTAGAGAGATAATTAGAATTAA
TTTGACTGTAAACACAAAGATATTAGTACAAAATACGTGACGTAGAAAGTAATAATTTCTTGGGTAGTTT
GCAGTTTTAAAATTATGTTTTAAAATGGACTATCATATGCTTACCGTAACTTGAAAGTATTTCGATTTCT
TGGCTTTATATATCTTGTGGAAAGGACGAAACACCGCCAACACAGATCATACCTCGGTTTTAGAGCTAGA
AATAGCAAGTTAAAATAAGGCTAGTCCGTTATCAACTTGAAAAAGTGGCACCGAGTCGGTGCTTTTTTAA
GCTTGGCGTAACTAGATCTTGAGACAAATGGCAGTATTCATCCACAATTTTAAAAGAAAAGGGGGGATTG
GGGGGTACAGTGCAGGGGAAAGAATAGTAGACATAATAGCAACAGACATACAAACTAAAGAATTACAAAA
ACAAATTACAAAAATTCAAAATTTTCGGGTTTATTACAGGGACAGCAGAGATCCACTTTGGCGCCGGCTC
GAGGGGG
