>Addgene plasmid #77358 | NEK3 gRNA (BRDN0001144936) | depositor partial sequence | sequence record 144818 | Target Sequence
CCAACACAGATCATACCTCG
