>Addgene plasmid #77358 | NEK3 gRNA (BRDN0001144936) | addgene partial sequence | sequence record 187607 | hU6-F
AGAAAGTAATAATTTCTTGGGTAGTTTGCAGTTTTAAAATTATGTTTTAAAATGGACTATCATATGCTTA
CCGTAACTTGAAAGTATTTCGATTTCTTGGCTTTATATATCTTGTGGAAAGGACGAAACACCGCCAACAC
AGATCATACCTCGGTTTTAGAGCTAGAAATAGCAAGTTAAAATAAGGCTAGTCCGTTATCAACTTGAAAA
AGTGGCACCGAGTCGGTGCTTTTTTAAGCTTGGCGTAACTAGATCTTGAGACAAATGGCAGTATTCATCC
ACAATTTTAAAAGAAAAGGGGGGATTGGGGGGTACAGTGCAGGGGAAAGAATAGTAGACATAATAGCAAC
AGACATACAAACTAAAGAATTACAAAAACAAATTACAAAAATTCAAAATTTTCGGGTTTATTACAGGGAC
AGCAGAGATCCACTTTGGCGCCGGCTCGAGGGGGCCCGGGTGCAAAGATGGATAAAGTTTTAAACAGAGA
GGAATCTTTGCAGCTAATGGACCTTCTAGGTCTTGAAAGGAGTGGGAATTGGCTCCGGTGCCCGTCAGTG
GGCAGAGCGC
